Addgene plasmid #43501: III-ACGG
Depositing lab: Chad Cowan & Kiran Musunuru. Depositing organization: Harvard University. Publication: A TALEN Genome-Editing System for Generating Human Stem Cell-Based Disease Models. Ding Q, Lee YK, Schaefer EA, Peters DT, Veres A, Kim K, Kuperwasser N, Motola DL, Meissner TB, Hendriks WT, Trevisan M, Gupta RM, Moisan A, Banks E, Friesen M, Schinzel RT, Xia F, Tang A, Xia Y, Figueroa E, Wann A, Ahfeldt T, Daheron L, Zhang F, Rubin LL, Peng LF, Chung RT, Musunuru K, Cowan CA. Cell Stem Cell. 2012 Dec 12. pii: S1934-5909(12)00645-5. doi: 10.1016/j.stem.2012.11.011. PubMed 23246482.
Backbone
  Vector backbone: pCRII-TOPO
  Backbone manufacturer: Invitrogen
  Backbone size w/o insert (bp): 3973
  Vector type: Bacterial Cloning
Growth in bacteria
  Bacterial resistance: Ampicillin and Kanamycin, 100 & 50 μg/mL
  Growth temperature: 37°C
  Growth strain: Top10
  Copy number: High Copy
Gene/Insert
  Gene/Insert name: III-ACGG
  Species: Synthetic
  Insert size (bp): 426
  Cloning method: TOPO Cloning
  Sequencing primers: 5′ T7; 3′ M13-rev
Terms and licenses: Academic/Nonprofit Terms; Industry Terms: Not Available to Industry
How to cite: III-ACGG was a gift from Chad Cowan & Kiran Musunuru (Addgene plasmid # 43501 ; http://n2t.net/addgene:43501 ; RRID:Addgene_43501)
