[The description below was written by a language model from this plasmid's Addgene catalogue record.]
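Description:
III-ACGG is a bacterial cloning plasmid built on the Invitrogen pCRII-TOPO backbone (about 3.97 kb without insert), into which a 426 bp synthetic insert was placed by TOPO cloning. It is a high-copy plasmid maintained in E. coli, and the record lists both ampicillin and kanamycin resistance, consistent with the dual markers carried by this commercial backbone. No feature table accompanies the entry, so individual elements such as the replication origin or promoters are not itemised. The listed sequencing primers (T7 on one side, M13 reverse on the other) show that the insert sits within the standard pCRII-TOPO cloning region flanked by those priming sites.

The insert is described only by its name and as synthetic; the record does not state its composition explicitly. The associated publication describes a TALEN genome-editing system for generating human stem cell-based disease models. In that context the name suggests a pre-assembled block of TAL effector repeats: "ACGG" plausibly denotes the four DNA bases recognised by the repeats, and "III" plausibly denotes the block's position in an ordered assembly. The insert length is roughly what four TAL repeat units would occupy, but this interpretation is an inference rather than something recorded in the entry. The plasmid carries no expression cassette for mammalian cells according to the record and is classed purely as a cloning vector. It is best understood as a storage and source plasmid for a modular library component, to be combined with other pieces when building custom TALENs, rather than as a functional nuclease construct in its own right.
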