>Addgene plasmid #43501 | III-ACGG | depositor partial sequence | sequence record 58766 | III-ACGG sequence 426 bps
CGTCTCGGCTCACCCCAGAGCAGGTCGTGGCAATCGCCTCCAACATTGGCGGGAAACAGGCACTCGAGAC
TGTCCAGCGCCTGCTTCCCGTGCTGTGCCAAGCGCACGGCCTCACCCCAGAGCAGGTCGTGGCGATCGCA
AGCCACGACGGAGGAAAGCAAGCCTTGGAAACAGTACAGAGGCTGTTGCCTGTGCTGTGCCAAGCGCACG
GATTAACCCCAGAGCAGGTCGTGGCAATCGCGAGCAATAACGGCGGAAAACAGGCTTTGGAAACGGTGCA
GAGGCTCCTTCCAGTGCTGTGCCAAGCGCACGGATTAACCCCAGAGCAGGTCGTGGCAATCGCGAGCAAT
AACGGCGGAAAACAGGCTTTGGAAACGGTGCAGAGGCTCCTTCCAGTGCTGTGCCAAGCGCACGGACTCA
GAGACG
