>Addgene plasmid #43501 | III-ACGG | addgene partial sequence | sequence record 61513 | M13-F20 5'-TGTAAAACGACGGCCAGT-3'
GCGAATTGGGCCCTCTAGATGCATGCTCGAGCGGCCGCCAGTGTGATGGATATCTGCAGAATTCGCCCTT
GCCGTCCTAGCGCGTCTCGGCTCACCCCAGAGCAGGTCGTGGCAATCGCCTCCAACATTGGCGGGAAACA
GGCACTCGAGACTGTCCAGCGCCTGCTTCCCGTGCTGTGCCAAGCGCACGGCCTCACCCCAGAGCAGGTC
GTGGCGATCGCAAGCCACGACGGAGGAAAGCAAGCCTTGGAAACAGTACAGAGGCTGTTGCCTGTGCTGT
GCCAAGCGCACGGATTAACCCCAGAGCAGGTCGTGGCAATCGCGAGCAATAACGGCGGAAAACAGGCTTT
GGAAACGGTGCAGAGGCTCCTTCCAGTGCTGTGCCAAGCGCACGGATTAACCCCAGAGCAGGTCGTGGCA
ATCGCGAGCAATAACGGCGGAAAACAGGCTTTGGAAACGGTGCAGAGGCTCCTTCCAGTGCTGTGCCAAG
CGCACGGACTCAGAGACGTGGGCACAGGAAAGAAGGGCGAATTCCAGCACACTGGCGGCCGTTACTAGTG
GATCCGAGCTCGGTACCAAGCTTGATGCATAGCTTGAGTATTCTATAGTGTCACCTAAATAGCTTGGCGT
AATCATGGTCATAGCTGTTTCCTGTGTGAAATTGTTATCCGCTCACAATTCCACACAACATACGAGCCGG
AAGCATAAAGTGTAAAGCCTGGGGTGCCTAATGAGTGAGCTAACTCACATTAATTGCGTTGCGCTCACTG
CCCGCTTTCCAGTCGGGAAACCTGTCGTGCCAGCTGCATTAATGAATCGGCCAACGCGCGGGGAGAGGCG
GTTTGCGTATTGGGCGCTCTTCCGCTTCCT
